LOCUS       Exported 8323 bp ds-DNA circular SYN 13-MAY-2021
DEFINITION  3rd generation lentiviral gRNA plasmid targeting human UCKL1.
ACCESSION   .
VERSION     .
KEYWORDS    UCKL1 gRNA (BRDN0001147183)
SOURCE      synthetic DNA construct
  ORGANISM  synthetic DNA construct
REFERENCE   1 (bases 1 to 8323)
  AUTHORS   Doench JG, Fusi N, Sullender M, Hegde M, Vaimberg EW, Donovan KF,
            Smith I, Tothova Z, Wilen C, Orchard R, Virgin HW, Listgarten J,
            Root DE
  TITLE     Optimized sgRNA design to maximize activity and minimize off-target
            effects of CRISPR-Cas9.
  JOURNAL   Nat Biotechnol. 2016 Jan 18. doi: 10.1038/nbt.3437.
  PUBMED    26780180
REFERENCE   2 (bases 1 to 8323)
  AUTHORS   .
  TITLE     Direct Submission
  JOURNAL   Exported May 13, 2021 from SnapGene Server 1.1.58
            http://www.snapgene.com
FEATURES             Location/Qualifiers
     source          1..8323
                     /organism="synthetic DNA construct"
                     /mol_type="other DNA"
     promoter        87..1265
                     /label=EF-1-alpha promoter
                     /note="strong constitutive promoter for human elongation
                     factor EF-1-alpha"
     intron          318..1256
                     /label=EF-1-alpha intron A
                     /note="intron upstream of the start codon of human
                     EF-1-alpha"
     primer_bind     1213..1233
                     /label=EF1a-F
                     /note="Human elongation factor-1a promoter, forward primer"
     CDS             1278..1877
                     /codon_start=1
                     /gene="pac from Streptomyces alboniger"
                     /product="puromycin N-acetyltransferase"
                     /label=PuroR
                     /note="confers resistance to puromycin"
                     /translation="MTEYKPTVRLATRDDVPRAVRTLAAAFADYPATRHTVDPDRHIER
                     VTELQELFLTRVGLDIGKVWVADDGAAVAVWTTPESVEAGAVFAEIGPRMAELSGSRLA
                     AQQQMEGLLAPHRPKEPAWFLATVGVSPDHQGKGLGSAVVLPGVEAAERAGVPAFLETS
                     APRNLPFYERLGFTVTADVEVPEGPRTWCMTRKPGA"
     primer_bind     complement(1278..1297)
                     /label=Puro-R
                     /note="Puromycin resistance gene, reverse primer. Also
                     called puro-variant-R"
     primer_bind     1774..1794
                     /label=Puro-F
                     /note="Puromycin resistance gene, forward primer"
     misc_feature    1893..2481
                     /label=WPRE
                     /note="woodchuck hepatitis virus posttranscriptional
                     regulatory element"
     primer_bind     complement(1946..1966)
                     /label=WPRE-R
                     /note="WPRE, reverse primer"
     CDS             complement(2364..2375)
                     /codon_start=1
                     /product="Factor Xa recognition and cleavage site"
                     /label=Factor Xa site
                     /translation="IEGR"
     LTR             2553..2786
                     /label=3' LTR (Delta-U3)
                     /note="self-inactivating 3' long terminal repeat (LTR) from
                     HIV-1"
     polyA_signal    2864..2985
                     /label=SV40 poly(A) signal
                     /note="SV40 polyadenylation signal"
     primer_bind     complement(2901..2920)
                     /label=SV40pA-R
                     /note="SV40 polyA, reverse primer"
     primer_bind     2955..2974
                     /label=EBV-rev
                     /note="SV40 polyA terminator, reverse primer"
     rep_origin      3025..3160
                     /label=SV40 ori
                     /note="SV40 origin of replication"
     primer_bind     3087..3106
                     /label=SV40pro-F
                     /note="SV40 promoter/origin, forward primer"
     primer_bind     complement(3180..3199)
                     /label=T7
                     /note="T7 promoter, forward primer"
     promoter        complement(3181..3199)
                     /label=T7 promoter
                     /note="promoter for bacteriophage T7 RNA polymerase"
     primer_bind     complement(3209..3226)
                     /label=M13 Forward
                     /note="In lacZ gene. Also called M13-F20 or M13 (-21)
                     Forward"
     primer_bind     complement(3209..3225)
                     /label=M13 fwd
                     /note="common sequencing primer, one of multiple similar
                     variants"
     primer_bind     complement(3218..3240)
                     /label=M13/pUC Forward
                     /note="In lacZ gene"
     rep_origin      3367..3822
                     /direction=RIGHT
                     /label=f1 ori
                     /note="f1 bacteriophage origin of replication; arrow
                     indicates direction of (+) strand synthesis"
     primer_bind     complement(3454..3473)
                     /label=F1ori-R
                     /note="F1 origin, reverse primer"
     primer_bind     3664..3685
                     /label=F1ori-F
                     /note="F1 origin, forward primer"
     promoter        3848..3952
                     /gene="bla"
                     /label=AmpR promoter
     CDS             3953..4813
                     /codon_start=1
                     /gene="bla"
                     /product="beta-lactamase"
                     /label=AmpR
                     /note="confers resistance to ampicillin, carbenicillin, and
                     related antibiotics"
                     /translation="MSIQHFRVALIPFFAAFCLPVFAHPETLVKVKDAEDQLGARVGYI
                     ELDLNSGKILESFRPEERFPMMSTFKVLLCGAVLSRIDAGQEQLGRRIHYSQNDLVEYS
                     PVTEKHLTDGMTVRELCSAAITMSDNTAANLLLTTIGGPKELTAFLHNMGDHVTRLDRW
                     EPELNEAIPNDERDTTMPVAMATTLRKLLTGELLTLASRQQLIDWMEADKVAGPLLRSA
                     LPAGWFIADKSGAGERGSRGIIAALGPDGKPSRIVVIYTTGSQATMDERNRQIAEIGAS
                     LIKHW"
     primer_bind     complement(4171..4190)
                     /label=Amp-R
                     /note="Ampicillin resistance gene, reverse primer"
     rep_origin      4984..5572
                     /direction=RIGHT
                     /label=ori
                     /note="high-copy-number ColE1/pMB1/pBR322/pUC origin of
                     replication"
     primer_bind     5473..5492
                     /label=pBR322ori-F
                     /note="pBR322 origin, forward primer"
     primer_bind     5726..5743
                     /label=L4440
                     /note="L4440 vector, forward primer"
     protein_bind    5860..5881
                     /label=CAP binding site
                     /bound_moiety="E. coli catabolite activator protein"
                     /note="CAP binding activates transcription in the presence
                     of cAMP."
     promoter        5896..5926
                     /label=lac promoter
                     /note="promoter for the E. coli lac operon"
     protein_bind    5934..5950
                     /label=lac operator
                     /bound_moiety="lac repressor encoded by lacI"
                     /note="The lac repressor binds to the lac operator to
                     inhibit transcription in E. coli. This inhibition can be
                     relieved by adding lactose or
                     isopropyl-beta-D-thiogalactopyranoside (IPTG)."
     primer_bind     5939..5961
                     /label=M13/pUC Reverse
                     /note="In lacZ gene"
     primer_bind     5958..5974
                     /label=M13 rev
                     /note="common sequencing primer, one of multiple similar
                     variants"
     primer_bind     5958..5974
                     /label=M13 Reverse
                     /note="In lacZ gene. Also called M13-rev"
     primer_bind     5993..6013
                     /label=T3
                     /note="T3 promoter, forward primer"
     promoter        5995..6013
                     /label=T3 promoter
                     /note="promoter for bacteriophage T3 RNA polymerase"
     promoter        6041..6267
                     /label=RSV promoter
                     /note="Rous sarcoma virus enhancer/promoter"
     LTR             6268..6448
                     /label=5' LTR (truncated)
                     /note="truncated 5' long terminal repeat (LTR) from HIV-1"
     misc_feature    6495..6620
                     /label=HIV-1 Psi
                     /note="packaging signal of human immunodeficiency virus
                     type 1"
     misc_feature    7113..7346
                     /label=RRE
                     /note="The Rev response element (RRE) of HIV-1 allows for
                     Rev-dependent mRNA export from the nucleus to the
                     cytoplasm."
     CDS             7531..7575
                     /codon_start=1
                     /product="antigenic peptide corresponding to amino acids
                     655 to 669 of the HIV envelope protein gp41 (Lutje Hulsik
                     et al., 2013)"
                     /label=gp41 peptide
                     /note="recognized by the 2H10 single-chain llama nanobody"
                     /translation="KNEQELLELDKWASL"
     promoter        7753..7993
                     /label=U6 promoter
                     /note="RNA polymerase III promoter for human U6 snRNA"
     primer_bind     7753..7773
                     /label=hU6-F
                     /note="Human U6 promoter, forward primer"
     primer_bind     7924..7943
                     /label=LKO.1 5'
                     /note="Human U6 promoter, forward primer"
     misc_RNA        8023..8098
                     /label=gRNA scaffold
                     /note="guide RNA scaffold for the Streptococcus pyogenes
                     CRISPR/Cas9 system"
     misc_feature    8154..8271
                     /label=cPPT/CTS
                     /note="central polypurine tract and central termination
                     sequence of HIV-1"
ORIGIN
        1 cccgggtgca aagatggata aagttttaaa cagagaggaa tctttgcagc taatggacct
       61 tctaggtctt gaaaggagtg ggaattggct ccggtgcccg tcagtgggca gagcgcacat
      121 cgcccacagt ccccgagaag ttggggggag gggtcggcaa ttgatccggt gcctagagaa
      181 ggtggcgcgg ggtaaactgg gaaagtgatg tcgtgtactg gctccgcctt tttcccgagg
      241 gtgggggaga accgtatata agtgcagtag tcgccgtgaa cgttcttttt cgcaacgggt
      301 ttgccgccag aacacaggta agtgccgtgt gtggttcccg cgggcctggc ctctttacgg
      361 gttatggccc ttgcgtgcct tgaattactt ccacctggct gcagtacgtg attcttgatc
      421 ccgagcttcg ggttggaagt gggtgggaga gttcgaggcc ttgcgcttaa ggagcccctt
      481 cgcctcgtgc ttgagttgag gcctggcctg ggcgctgggg ccgccgcgtg cgaatctggt
      541 ggcaccttcg cgcctgtctc gctgctttcg ataagtctct agccatttaa aatttttgat
      601 gacctgctgc gacgcttttt ttctggcaag atagtcttgt aaatgcgggc caagatctgc
      661 acactggtat ttcggttttt ggggccgcgg gcggcgacgg ggcccgtgcg tcccagcgca
      721 catgttcggc gaggcggggc ctgcgagcgc ggccaccgag aatcggacgg gggtagtctc
      781 aagctggccg gcctgctctg gtgcctggcc tcgcgccgcc gtgtatcgcc ccgccctggg
      841 cggcaaggct ggcccggtcg gcaccagttg cgtgagcgga aagatggccg cttcccggcc
      901 ctgctgcagg gagctcaaaa tggaggacgc ggcgctcggg agagcgggcg ggtgagtcac
      961 ccacacaaag gaaaagggcc tttccgtcct cagccgtcgc ttcatgtgac tccacggagt
     1021 accgggcgcc gtccaggcac ctcgattagt tctcgagctt ttggagtacg tcgtctttag
     1081 gttgggggga ggggttttat gcgatggagt ttccccacac tgagtgggtg gagactgaag
     1141 ttaggccagc ttggcacttg atgtaattct ccttggaatt tgcccttttt gagtttggat
     1201 cttggttcat tctcaagcct cagacagtgg ttcaaagttt ttttcttcca tttcaggtgt
     1261 cgtgacgtac ggccaccatg accgagtaca agcccacggt gcgcctcgcc acccgcgacg
     1321 acgtccccag ggccgtacgc accctcgccg ccgcgttcgc cgactacccc gccacgcgcc
     1381 acaccgtcga tccggaccgc cacatcgagc gggtcaccga gctgcaagaa ctcttcctca
     1441 cgcgcgtcgg gctcgacatc ggcaaggtgt gggtcgcgga cgacggcgcc gccgtggcgg
     1501 tctggaccac gccggagagc gtcgaagcgg gggcggtgtt cgccgagatc ggcccgcgca
     1561 tggccgagtt gagcggttcc cggctggccg cgcagcaaca gatggaaggc ctcctggcgc
     1621 cgcaccggcc caaggagccc gcgtggttcc tggccaccgt cggagtctcg cccgaccacc
     1681 agggcaaggg tctgggcagc gccgtcgtgc tccccggagt ggaggcggcc gagcgcgccg
     1741 gggtgcccgc cttcctggag acctccgcgc cccgcaacct ccccttctac gagcggctcg
     1801 gcttcaccgt caccgccgac gtcgaggtgc ccgaaggacc gcgcacctgg tgcatgaccc
     1861 gcaagcccgg tgcctgaacg cgttaagtcg acaatcaacc tctggattac aaaatttgtg
     1921 aaagattgac tggtattctt aactatgttg ctccttttac gctatgtgga tacgctgctt
     1981 taatgccttt gtatcatgct attgcttccc gtatggcttt cattttctcc tccttgtata
     2041 aatcctggtt gctgtctctt tatgaggagt tgtggcccgt tgtcaggcaa cgtggcgtgg
     2101 tgtgcactgt gtttgctgac gcaaccccca ctggttgggg cattgccacc acctgtcagc
     2161 tcctttccgg gactttcgct ttccccctcc ctattgccac ggcggaactc atcgccgcct
     2221 gccttgcccg ctgctggaca ggggctcggc tgttgggcac tgacaattcc gtggtgttgt
     2281 cggggaaatc atcgtccttt ccttggctgc tcgcctgtgt tgccacctgg attctgcgcg
     2341 ggacgtcctt ctgctacgtc ccttcggccc tcaatccagc ggaccttcct tcccgcggcc
     2401 tgctgccggc tctgcggcct cttccgcgtc ttcgccttcg ccctcagacg agtcggatct
     2461 ccctttgggc cgcctccccg cgtcgacttt aagaccaatg acttacaagg cagctgtaga
     2521 tcttagccac tttttaaaag aaaagggggg actggaaggg ctaattcact cccaacgaag
     2581 acaagatctg ctttttgctt gtactgggtc tctctggtta gaccagatct gagcctggga
     2641 gctctctggc taactaggga acccactgct taagcctcaa taaagcttgc cttgagtgct
     2701 tcaagtagtg tgtgcccgtc tgttgtgtga ctctggtaac tagagatccc tcagaccctt
     2761 ttagtcagtg tggaaaatct ctagcagtac gtatagtagt tcatgtcatc ttattattca
     2821 gtatttataa cttgcaaaga aatgaatatc agagagtgag aggaacttgt ttattgcagc
     2881 ttataatggt tacaaataaa gcaatagcat cacaaatttc acaaataaag catttttttc
     2941 actgcattct agttgtggtt tgtccaaact catcaatgta tcttatcatg tctggctcta
     3001 gctatcccgc ccctaactcc gcccatcccg cccctaactc cgcccagttc cgcccattct
     3061 ccgccccatg gctgactaat tttttttatt tatgcagagg ccgaggccgc ctcggcctct
     3121 gagctattcc agaagtagtg aggaggcttt tttggaggcc tagggacgta cccaattcgc
     3181 cctatagtga gtcgtattac gcgcgctcac tggccgtcgt tttacaacgt cgtgactggg
     3241 aaaaccctgg cgttacccaa cttaatcgcc ttgcagcaca tccccctttc gccagctggc
     3301 gtaatagcga agaggcccgc accgatcgcc cttcccaaca gttgcgcagc ctgaatggcg
     3361 aatgggnnnn nnnnnnnnnn nnnnnnnnnn nnnnnnnnnn nnnnnnnnnn nnnnnnnnnn
     3421 nnnnnnnnnn nnnnnnnnnn nnnnnnnnnn nnnnnnnnnn nnnnnnnnnn nnnnnnnnnn
     3481 nnnnnnnnnn cnnnnnnnnn nnnnnnnnnn nnnnnnnnnn nnnnnnnnnn nnnnnnnnnn
     3541 nnnnnnnnnn nnnnnnnnnn nnnnnnnnnn nnnnnnnnnn nnannnnnnn nnnnnnnnnn
     3601 nnnnnnnnnn nnnnnnnnnn nnnnnnnnnn nncctttgac gttggagtcc acgttcttta
     3661 atagtggact cttgttccaa actggaacaa cactcaaccc tatctcggtc tattcttttg
     3721 atttataagg gattttgccg atttcggcct attggttaaa aaatgagctg atttaacaaa
     3781 aatttaacgc gaattttaac aaaatattaa cgcttacaat ttaggtggca cttttcgggg
     3841 aaatgtgcgc ggaaccccta tttgtttatt tttctaaata cattcaaata tgtatccgct
     3901 catgagacaa taaccctgat aaatgcttca ataatattga aaaaggaaga gtatgagtat
     3961 tcaacatttc cgtgtcgccc ttattccctt ttttgcggca ttttgccttc ctgtttttgc
     4021 tcacccagaa acgctggtga aagtaaaaga tgctgaagat cagttgggtg cacgagtggg
     4081 ttacatcgaa ctggatctca acagcggtaa gatccttgag agttttcgcc ccgaagaacg
     4141 ttttccaatg atgagcactt ttaaagttct gctatgtggc gcggtattat cccgtattga
     4201 cgccgggcaa gagcaactcg gtcgccgcat acactattct cagaatgact tggttgagta
     4261 ctcaccagtc acagaaaagc atcttacgga tggcatgaca gtaagagaat tatgcagtgc
     4321 tgccataacc atgagtgata acactgcggc caacttactt ctgacaacga tcggaggacc
     4381 gaaggagcta accgcttttt tgcacaacat gggggatcat gtaactcgcc ttgatcgttg
     4441 ggaaccggag ctgaatgaag ccataccaaa cgacgagcgt gacaccacga tgcctgtagc
     4501 aatggcaaca acgttgcgca aactattaac tggcgaacta cttactctag cttcccggca
     4561 acaattaata gactggatgg aggcggataa agttgcagga ccacttctgc gctcggccct
     4621 tccggctggc tggtttattg ctgataaatc tggagccggt gagcgtgggt ctcgcggtat
     4681 cattgcagca ctggggccag atggtaagcc ctcccgtatc gtagttatct acacgacggg
     4741 gagtcaggca actatggatg aacgaaatag acagatcgct gagataggtg cctcactgat
     4801 taagcattgg taactgtcag accaagttta ctcatatata ctttagattg atttaaaact
     4861 tcatttttaa tttaaaagga tctaggtgaa gatccttttt gataatctca tgaccaaaat
     4921 cccttaacgt gagttttcgt tccactgagc gtcagacccc gtagaaaaga tcaaaggatc
     4981 ttcttgagat cctttttttc tgcgcgtaat ctgctgcttg caaacaaaaa aaccaccgct
     5041 accagcggtg gtttgtttgc cggatcaaga gctaccaact ctttttccga aggtaactgg
     5101 cttcagcaga gcgcagatac caaatactgt tcttctagtg tagccgtagt taggccacca
     5161 cttcaagaac tctgtagcac cgcctacata cctcgctctg ctaatcctgt taccagtggc
     5221 tgctgccagt ggcgataagt cgtgtcttac cgggttggac tcaagacgat agttaccgga
     5281 taaggcgcag cggtcgggct gaacgggggg ttcgtgcaca cagcccagct tggagcgaac
     5341 gacctacacc gaactgagat acctacagcg tgagctatga gaaagcgcca cgcttcccga
     5401 agggagaaag gcggacaggt atccggtaag cggcagggtc ggaacaggag agcgcacgag
     5461 ggagcttcca gggggaaacg cctggtatct ttatagtcct gtcgggtttc gccacctctg
     5521 acttgagcgt cgatttttgt gatgctcgtc aggggggcgg agcctatgga aaaacgccag
     5581 caacgcggcc tttttacggt tcctggcctt ttgctggcct tttgctcaca tgttctttcc
     5641 tgcgttatcc cctgattctg tggataaccg tattaccgcc tttgagtgag ctgataccgc
     5701 tcgccgcagc cgaacgaccg agcgcagcga gtcagtgagc gaggaagcgg aagagcgccc
     5761 aatacgcaaa ccgcctctcc ccgcgcgttg gccgattcat taatgcagct ggcacgacag
     5821 gtttcccgac tggaaagcgg gcagtgagcg caacgcaatt aatgtgagtt agctcactca
     5881 ttaggcaccc caggctttac actttatgct tccggctcgt atgttgtgtg gaattgtgag
     5941 cggataacaa tttcacacag gaaacagcta tgaccatgat tacgccaagc gcgcaattaa
     6001 ccctcactaa agggaacaaa agctggagct gcaagcttaa tgtagtctta tgcaatactc
     6061 ttgtagtctt gcaacatggt aacgatgagt tagcaacatg ccttacaagg agagaaaaag
     6121 caccgtgcat gccgattggt ggaagtaagg tggtacgatc gtgccttatt aggaaggcaa
     6181 cagacgggtc tgacatggat tggacgaacc actgaattgc cgcattgcag agatattgta
     6241 tttaagtgcc tagctcgata cataaacggg tctctctggt tagaccagat ctgagcctgg
     6301 gagctctctg gctaactagg gaacccactg cttaagcctc aataaagctt gccttgagtg
     6361 cttcaagtag tgtgtgcccg tctgttgtgt gactctggta actagagatc cctcagaccc
     6421 ttttagtcag tgtggaaaat ctctagcagt ggcgcccgaa cagggacttg aaagcgaaag
     6481 ggaaaccaga ggagctctct cgacgcagga ctcggcttgc tgaagcgcgc acggcaagag
     6541 gcgaggggcg gcgactggtg agtacgccaa aaattttgac tagcggaggc tagaaggaga
     6601 gagatgggtg cgagagcgtc agtattaagc gggggagaat tagatcgcga tgggaaaaaa
     6661 ttcggttaag gccaggggga aagaaaaaat ataaattaaa acatatagta tgggcaagca
     6721 gggagctaga acgattcgca gttaatcctg gcctgttaga aacatcagaa ggctgtagac
     6781 aaatactggg acagctacaa ccatcccttc agacaggatc agaagaactt agatcattat
     6841 ataatacagt agcaaccctc tattgtgtgc atcaaaggat agagataaaa gacaccaagg
     6901 aagctttaga caagatagag gaagagcaaa acaaaagtaa gaccaccgca cagcaagcgg
     6961 ccgctgatct tcagacctgg aggaggagat atgagggaca attggagaag tgaattatat
     7021 aaatataaag tagtaaaaat tgaaccatta ggagtagcac ccaccaaggc aaagagaaga
     7081 gtggtgcaga gagaaaaaag agcagtggga ataggagctt tgttccttgg gttcttggga
     7141 gcagcaggaa gcactatggg cgcagcgtca atgacgctga cggtacaggc cagacaatta
     7201 ttgtctggta tagtgcagca gcagaacaat ttgctgaggg ctattgaggc gcaacagcat
     7261 ctgttgcaac tcacagtctg gggcatcaag cagctccagg caagaatcct ggctgtggaa
     7321 agatacctaa aggatcaaca gctcctgggg atttggggtt gctctggaaa actcatttgc
     7381 accactgctg tgccttggaa tgctagttgg agtaataaat ctctggaaca gatttggaat
     7441 cacacgacct ggatggagtg ggacagagaa attaacaatt acacaagctt aatacactcc
     7501 ttaattgaag aatcgcaaaa ccagcaagaa aagaatgaac aagaattatt ggaattagat
     7561 aaatgggcaa gtttgtggaa ttggtttaac ataacaaatt ggctgtggta tataaaatta
     7621 ttcataatga tagtaggagg cttggtaggt ttaagaatag tttttgctgt actttctata
     7681 gtgaatagag ttaggcaggg atattcacca ttatcgtttc agacccacct cccaaccccg
     7741 aggggaccca gagagggcct atttcccatg attccttcat atttgcatat acgatacaag
     7801 gctgttagag agataattag aattaatttg actgtaaaca caaagatatt agtacaaaat
     7861 acgtgacgta gaaagtaata atttcttggg tagtttgcag ttttaaaatt atgttttaaa
     7921 atggactatc atatgcttac cgtaacttga aagtatttcg atttcttggc tttatatatc
     7981 ttgtggaaag gacgaaacac cgcccaggga gcggcaacac gggttttaga gctagaaata
     8041 gcaagttaaa ataaggctag tccgttatca acttgaaaaa gtggcaccga gtcggtgctt
     8101 ttttaagctt ggcgtaacta gatcttgaga caaatggcag tattcatcca caattttaaa
     8161 agaaaagggg ggattggggg gtacagtgca ggggaaagaa tagtagacat aatagcaaca
     8221 gacatacaaa ctaaagaatt acaaaaacaa attacaaaaa ttcaaaattt tcgggtttat
     8281 tacagggaca gcagagatcc actttggcgc cggctcgagg ggg
//
