[The description below was written by a language model from this plasmid's Addgene catalogue record and the feature table of its GenBank file.]
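Description:
UCKL1 gRNA (BRDN0001147183) is a third-generation lentiviral CRISPR guide plasmid built on the lentiGuide-Puro backbone, carrying a single guide RNA directed against human UCKL1 (uridine-cytidine kinase-like 1, also known as UCK1L or URKL1). The circular construct is about 8.3 kb. It is propagated in E. coli from a high-copy ColE1/pUC-type origin under ampicillin selection (beta-lactamase). It also retains an f1 origin, an SV40 origin and poly(A) signal, and the usual lac, T7 and T3 backbone remnants.

The transfer cassette is framed by an RSV promoter fused to a truncated HIV-1 5' LTR, which makes genomic RNA production Tat-independent, and by a self-inactivating Delta-U3 3' LTR. Between them lie the Psi packaging signal, the Rev response element for nuclear export of the viral RNA, and a cPPT/CTS element that aids nuclear import of the preintegration complex. The human U6 RNA polymerase III promoter drives the UCKL1-specific spacer fused to the Streptococcus pyogenes Cas9 guide scaffold. Downstream, an EF-1-alpha promoter with its intron A expresses puromycin N-acetyltransferase, followed by a WPRE to enhance transcript expression, so transduced mammalian cells can be selected with puromycin.

The plasmid does not encode Cas9, so it must be used with a separate Cas9 lentiviral vector or in cells that already express Cas9. The guide was designed against two UCKL1 reference transcripts and belongs to a human kinome gRNA collection associated with work on optimised sgRNA design. It is typically used for knockout of UCKL1 in human cells.
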