Addgene plasmid #76347: UCKL1 gRNA (BRDN0001147183)
Purpose: 3rd generation lentiviral gRNA plasmid targeting human UCKL1
Depositing lab: John Doench & David Root. Depositing organization: Broad Institute. Publication: Optimized sgRNA design to maximize activity and minimize off-target effects of CRISPR-Cas9. Doench JG, Fusi N, Sullender M, Hegde M, Vaimberg EW, Donovan KF, Smith I, Tothova Z, Wilen C, Orchard R, Virgin HW, Listgarten J, Root DE. Nat Biotechnol. 2016 Jan 18. doi: 10.1038/nbt.3437. PubMed 26780180.
Backbone
  Vector backbone: lentiGuide-Puro
  Backbone manufacturer: Zhang Lab (Addgene plasmid # 52963)
  Vector type: Mammalian Expression, Lentiviral, CRISPR
  Selectable markers: Puromycin
Growth in bacteria
  Bacterial resistance: Ampicillin, 100 μg/mL
  Growth temperature: 37°C
  Growth strain: DH5alpha
  Copy number: High Copy
Gene/Insert
  Gene/Insert name: UCKL1 (alt names: UCKL1; NM_001193379.1)
  gRNA/shRNA sequence: CCCAGGGAGCGGCAACACGG
  Species: H. sapiens (human)
  Entrez Gene: UCKL1 (a.k.a. UCK1L, URKL1)
  Promoter: hU6
  Cloning method: Unknown
  Sequencing primers: 5′ U6-F; 3′ pS2-R
Terms and licenses: Academic/Nonprofit Terms; Industry Terms: Not Available to Industry
Depositor comments: The gRNA was designed to target the following Genbank reference sequence(s): NM_001193379.1,NM_017859.3. Note that this plasmid does NOT contain Cas9. It should be used in conjunction with lentiCas9-Blast (Addgene #52962) or otherwise with cell lines already expressing Cas9. Browse the full kinome gRNA library at http://www.addgene.org/pooled-library/broadgpp-human-kinome/ or visit http://www.broadinstitute.org/rnai/public/ for detailed protocols and information.
How to cite: UCKL1 gRNA (BRDN0001147183) was a gift from John Doench & David Root (Addgene plasmid # 76347 ; http://n2t.net/addgene:76347 ; RRID:Addgene_76347)
