>Addgene plasmid #76347 | UCKL1 gRNA (BRDN0001147183) | depositor partial sequence | sequence record 143807 | Target Sequence
CCCAGGGAGCGGCAACACGG
