>Addgene plasmid #76347 | UCKL1 gRNA (BRDN0001147183) | addgene partial sequence | sequence record 185667 | hU6-F
TAGAAAGTAATAATTTCTTGGGTAGTTTGCAGTTTTAAAATTATGTTTTAAAATGGACTATCATATGCTT
ACCGTAACTTGAAAGTATTTCGATTTCTTGGCTTTATATATCTTGTGGAAAGGACGAAACACCGCCCAGG
GAGCGGCAACACGGGTTTTAGAGCTAGAAATAGCAAGTTAAAATAAGGCTAGTCCGTTATCAACTTGAAA
AAGTGGCACCGAGTCGGTGCTTTTTTAAGCTTGGCGTAACTAGATCTTGAGACAAATGGCAGTATTCATC
CACAATTTTAAAAGAAAAGGGGGGATTGGGGGGTACAGTGCAGGGGAAAGAATAGTAGACATAATAGCAA
CAGACATACAAACTAAAGAATTACAAAAACNAATTACAAAAATTCAAAATTTTCGGGTTTATTACAGGGA
CAGCAGAGATCCACTTTGGCGCCGGCTCGAGGGGGCCCGGGGTGCAAAGATGGATAAAGTTTTAAACAGA
GAGGGAATCCTTGCAGCTAATGGACCTTCTAGGTCTTGAAANGGAGTGGGATTGGCTCCCGGNGCCCGTC
AGGGGGCANA
